>Addgene plasmid #159828 | pSEM321 - array co-injection fragment mosTI hygroR | addgene full sequence | sequence record 317504 | Addgene NGS Result
GTAAAACGACGGCCAGTCATGCATAATCCGCACGCATCTGGAATAAGGAAGTGCCATTCCGCCTGACCTC
CGCCATATGTAAGCTCCCACTTTTTTCAGGCTTTCCCTATCCAAAACGCTCGTTCGAGTGTTTCAGTTCG
GTATGTCGAGGCGTTACCGGACGGAAAATATTTAAAATAAAATCCTCGTCATTTCAGGTCAGCTGCGGTT
TGGACTGACGGATGCGTCGAGGTCCTTGCTGACTCAGGTAATAGAAGACCTTCTACAAGACCACGTGCCA
AAGAGTAATCTGTTCGTTGTTCCAATAAATTGTTATTGTTCCCTATTTGGCTAGCATAACTTCGTATAGC
ATACATTATACGAAGTTATAGGCTAGGTGGAGGCTCAGTGATGATAAGTCTGCGATGGTGGATGCATGTG
TCATGGTCATAGCTGTTTCCTGTGTGAAATTGTTATCCGCTCAGAGGGCACAATCCTATTCCGCGCTATC
CGACAATCTCCAAGACATTAGGTGGAGTTCAGTTCGGCGTATGGCATATGTCGCTGGAAAGAACATGTGA
GCAAAAGGCCAGCAAAAGGCCAGGAACCGTAAAAAGGCCGCGTTGCTGGCGTTTTTCCATAGGCTCCGCC
CCCCTGACGAGCATCACAAAAATCGACGCTCAAGTCAGAGGTGGCGAAACCCGACAGGACTATAAAGATA
CCAGGCGTTTCCCCCTGGAAGCTCCCTCGTGCGCTCTCCTGTTCCGACCCTGCCGCTTACCGGATACCTG
TCCGCCTTTCTCCCTTCGGGAAGCGTGGCGCTTTCTCATAGCTCACGCTGTAGGTATCTCAGTTCGGTGT
AGGTCGTTCGCTCCAAGCTGGGCTGTGTGCACGAACCCCCCGTTCAGCCCGACCGCTGCGCCTTATCCGG
TAACTATCGTCTTGAGTCCAACCCGGTAAGACACGACTTATCGCCACTGGCAGCAGCCACTGGTAACAGG
ATTAGCAGAGCGAGGTATGTAGGCGGTGCTACAGAGTTCTTGAAGTGGTGGCCTAACTACGGCTACACTA
GAAGAACAGTATTTGGTATCTGCGCTCTGCTGAAGCCAGTTACCTTCGGAAAAAGAGTTGGTAGCTCTTG
ATCCGGCAAACAAACCACCGCTGGTAGCGGTGGTTTTTTTGTTTGCAAGCAGCAGATTACGCGCAGAAAA
AAAGGATCTCAAGAAGATCCTTTGATCTTTTCTACGGGGTCTGACGCTCTATTCAACAAAGCCGCCGTCC
CGTCAAGTCAGCGTAAATGGGTAGGGGGCTTCAAATCGTCCTCGTGATACCAATTCGGAGCCTGCTTTTT
TGTACAAACTTGTTGATAATGGCAATTCAAGGATCTTCACCTAGATCCTTTTAAATTAAAAATGAAGTTT
TAAATCAATCTAAAGTATATATGAGTAAACTTGGTCTGACAGTTACCAATGCTTAATCAGTGAGGCACCT
ATCTCAGCGATCTGTCTATTTCGTTCATCCATAGTTGCCTGACTCCCCGTCGTGTAGATAACTACGATAC
GGGAGGGCTTACCATCTGGCCCCAGTGCTGCAATGATACCGCGAGAGCCACGCTCACCGGCTCCAGATTT
ATCAGCAATAAACCAGCCAGCCGGAAGGGCCGAGCGCAGAAGTGGTCCTGCAACTTTATCCGCCTCCATC
CAGTCTATTAATTGTTGCCGGGAAGCTAGAGTAAGTAGTTCGCCAGTTAATAGTTTGCGCAACGTTGTTG
CCATTGCTACAGGCATCGTGGTGTCACGCTCGTCGTTTGGTATGGCTTCATTCAGCTCCGGTTCCCAACG
ATCAAGGCGAGTTACATGATCCCCCATGTTGTGCAAAAAAGCGGTTAGCTCCTTCGGTCCTCCGATCGTT
GTCAGAAGTAAGTTGGCCGCAGTGTTATCACTCATGGTTATGGCAGCACTGCATAATTCTCTTACTGTCA
TGCCATCCGTAAGATGCTTTTCTGTGACTGGTGAGTACTCAACCAAGTCATTCTGAGAATAGTGTATGCG
GCGACCGAGTTGCTCTTGCCCGGCGTCAATACGGGATAATACCGCGCCACATAGCAGAACTTTAAAAGTG
CTCATCATTGGAAAACGTTCTTCGGGGCGAAAACTCTCAAGGATCTTACCGCTGTTGAGATCCAGTTCGA
TGTAACCCACTCGTGCACCCAACTGATCTTCAGCATCTTTTACTTTCACCAGCGTTTCTGGGTGAGCAAA
AACAGGAAGGCAAAATGCCGCAAAAAAGGGAATAAGGGCGACACGGAAATGTTGAATACTCATACTCTTC
CTTTTTCAATATTATTGAAGCATTTATCAGGGTTATTGTCTCATGAGCGGATACATATTTGAATGTATTT
AGAAAAATAAACAAATAGGGGTTCCGCGCACATTTCCCCGAAAAGTGCCAGATACCTGAAACAAAACCCA
TCGTACGGCCAAGGAAGTCTCCAATAACTGTGATCCACCACAAGCGCCAGGGTTTTCCCAGTCACGACGT
T
Features (pLannotate 1.2.2; 8 found; start..end, strand, type, name):
    196..285     +  CDS            hph (fragment): KHYB_ECOLX - Experimental evidence at protein level: Swiss-Prot protein existence level 1. The aminoglycoside phosphotransferases achieve inactivation of their antibiotic substrates by phosphorylation. Only phosphorylates hygromycin and closely related compounds such as demethyl analogs and destomycin. From Escherichia coli.
    336..369     +  protein_bind   loxP: Cre-mediated recombination occurs in the 8-bp core sequence (GCATACAT). Cre recombinase
    448..463     -  protein_bind   lac operator (fragment): The lac repressor binds to the lac operator to inhibit transcription in E. coli. This inhibition can be relieved by adding lactose or isopropyl-β-D-thiogalactopyranoside (IPTG). lac repressor encoded by lacI
    614..1202    -  rep_origin     ori: high-copy-number ColE1/pMB1/pBR322/pUC origin of replication
   1319..1343    -  protein_bind   attB1: mutant version of attB; recombination site for the Gateway® BP reaction BP Clonase™
   1443..2303    -  CDS            AmpR: β-lactamase; bla; confers resistance to ampicillin, carbenicillin, and related antibiotics
   2304..2408    -  promoter       AmpR promoter: bla
   2495..17      -  CDS            lacZα (fragment) (across the origin): LacZα fragment of β-galactosidase; lacZ fragment
