[The description below was written by a language model from this plasmid's Addgene catalogue record and pLannotate feature annotations shown in this document.]
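Description:
pSEM321 is a small (about 2.5 kb) C. elegans plasmid built on the high-copy, ampicillin-resistant pTwist backbone. It serves as a co-injection fragment for the MosTI (modular safe-harbor transgene insertion) system. In E. coli it is propagated through a ColE1/pUC-type origin and selected through a β-lactamase (AmpR) gene driven by its own promoter. Short remnants of lacZα and the lac operator, together with an attB1 Gateway site, are also annotated. These appear to be backbone-derived sequences, and the record assigns them no role in the construct's function.

The annotated payload is minimal: a roughly 90 bp fragment of the hygromycin phosphotransferase (hph) coding sequence, followed shortly by a single loxP site. No worm promoter, 3' UTR or complete resistance gene is annotated, and the record does not describe the rest of the insert. This fits the stated purpose of single-copy or array insertion by MosTI using split hygromycin-resistance selection. In a split-marker scheme, the injected DNA and the genomic landing site each carry only a non-functional part of the marker. A working resistance gene is reconstituted only after correct homology-directed repair at the target locus, so drug resistance reports a true integration event. The partial hph sequence presumably supplies homology for this repair, allowing co-injected DNA assembled into an extrachromosomal array to be captured at the safe-harbor site. The loxP site offers a target for Cre-mediated recombination, although the record does not state its intended use here.

The plasmid is used in worm transgenesis to generate targeted single-copy or array-derived integrants under hygromycin selection.
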