Addgene plasmid #159828: pSEM321 - array co-injection fragment mosTI hygroR
Purpose: Single copy or array insertion by MosTI using split hygroR selection
Depositing lab: Christian Froekjaer-Jensen. Depositing organization: King Abdullah University of Science and Technology (KAUST). Publication: Modular safe-harbor transgene insertion (MosTI) for targeted single-copy and extrachromosomal array integration in C. elegans. El Mouridi S, Alkhaldi F, Frokjaer-Jensen C. G3 (Bethesda). 2022 Jul 28. pii: 6651068. doi: 10.1093/g3journal/jkac184. PubMed 35900171.
Backbone
  Vector backbone: pTwist+Amp+High+Copy
  Vector type: Worm Expression
Growth in bacteria
  Bacterial resistance: Ampicillin, 100 μg/mL
  Growth temperature: 37°C
  Growth strain: DH5alpha
  Copy number: High Copy
Gene/Insert
  Gene/Insert name: array co-injection fragment mosTI hygroR
  Species: C. elegans (nematode)
  Mutation: Not applicable
  Cloning method: Unknown
Terms and licenses: Academic/Nonprofit Terms; Industry Terms: Not Available to Industry
Depositor comments: See www.wormbuilder.org for more information. Please visit https://www.biorxiv.org/content/10.1101/2022.04.19.488726v3 for bioRxiv preprint.
How to cite: pSEM321 - array co-injection fragment mosTI hygroR was a gift from Christian Froekjaer-Jensen (Addgene plasmid # 159828 ; http://n2t.net/addgene:159828 ; RRID:Addgene_159828)
